>Addgene plasmid #116276 | pHAGE-EGFR-L858R | addgene full sequence | sequence record 240251 | Addgene NGS Result
TGGAAGGGCTAATTCACTCCCAAAGAAGACAAGATATCCTTGATCTGTGGATCTACCACACACAAGGCTA
CTTCCCTGATTAGCAGAACTACACACCAGGGCCAGGGGTCAGATATCCACTGACCTTTGGATGGTGCTAC
AAGCTAGTACCAGTTGAGCCAGATAAGGTAGAAGAGGCCAATAAAGGAGAGAACACCAGCTTGTTACACC
CTGTGAGCCTGCATGGGATGGATGACCCGGAGAGAGAAGTGTTAGAGTGGAGGTTTGACAGCCGCCTAGC
ATTTCATCACGTGGCCCGAGAGCTGCATCCGGAGTACTTCAAGAACTGCTGATATCGAGCTTGCTACAAG
GGACTTTCCGCTGGGGACTTTCCAGGGAGGCGTGGCCTGGGCGGGACTGGGGAGTGGCGAGCCCTCAGAT
CCTGCATATAAGCAGCTGCTTTTTGCCTGTACTGGGTCTCTCTGGTTAGACCAGATCTGAGCCTGGGAGC
TCTCTGGCTAACTAGGGAACCCACTGCTTAAGCCTCAATAAAGCTTGCCTTGAGTGCTTCAAGTAGTGTG
TGCCCGTCTGTTGTGTGACTCTGGTAACTAGAGATCCCTCAGACCCTTTTAGTCAGTGTGGAAAATCTCT
AGCAGTGGCGCCCGAACAGGGACTTGAAAGCGAAAGGGAAACCAGAGGAGCTCTCTCGACGCAGGACTCG
GCTTGCTGAAGCGCGCACGGCAAGAGGCGAGGGGCGGCGACTGGTGAGTACGCCAAAAATTTTGACTAGC
GGAGGCTAGAAGGAGAGAGATGGGTGCGAGAGCGTCAGTATTAAGCGGGGGAGAATTAGATCGCGATGGG
AAAAAATTCGGTTAAGGCCAGGGGGAAAGAAAAAATATAAATTAAAACATATAGTATGGGCAAGCAGGGA
GCTAGAACGATTCGCAGTTAATCCTGGCCTGTTAGAAACATCAGAAGGCTGTAGACAAATACTGGGACAG
CTACAACCATCCCTTCAGACAGGATCAGAAGAACTTAGATCATTATATAATACAGTAGCAACCCTCTATT
GTGTGCATCAAAGGATAGAGATAAAAGACACCAAGGAAGCTTTAGACAAGATAGAGGAAGAGCAAAACAA
AAGTAAGACCACCGCACAGCAAGCGGCCGGCCGCTGATCTTCAGACCTGGAGGAGGAGATATGAGGGACA
ATTGGAGAAGTGAATTATATAAATATAAAGTAGTAAAAATTGAACCATTAGGAGTAGCACCCACCAAGGC
AAAGAGAAGAGTGGTGCAGAGAGAAAAAAGAGCAGTGGGAATAGGAGCTTTGTTCCTTGGGTTCTTGGGA
GCAGCAGGAAGCACTATGGGCGCAGCGTCAATGACGCTGACGGTACAGGCCAGACAATTATTGTCTGGTA
TAGTGCAGCAGCAGAACAATTTGCTGAGGGCTATTGAGGCGCAACAGCATCTGTTGCAACTCACAGTCTG
GGGCATCAAGCAGCTCCAGGCAAGAATCCTGGCTGTGGAAAGATACCTAAAGGATCAACAGCTCCTGGGG
ATTTGGGGTTGCTCTGGAAAACTCATTTGCACCACTGCTGTGCCTTGGAATGCTAGTTGGAGTAATAAAT
CTCTGGAACAGATTTGGAATCACACGACCTGGATGGAGTGGGACAGAGAAATTAACAATTACACAAGCTT
AATACACTCCTTAATTGAAGAATCGCAAAACCAGCAAGAAAAGAATGAACAAGAATTATTGGAATTAGAT
AAATGGGCAAGTTTGTGGAATTGGTTTAACATAACAAATTGGCTGTGGTATATAAAATTATTCATAATGA
TAGTAGGAGGCTTGGTAGGTTTAAGAATAGTTTTTGCTGTACTTTCTATAGTGAATAGAGTTAGGCAGGG
ATATTCACCATTATCGTTTCAGACCCACCTCCCAACCCCGAGGGGACCCGACAGGCCCGAAGGAATAGAA
GAAGAAGGTGGAGAGAGAGACAGAGACAGATCCATTCGATTAGTGAACGGATCTCGACGGTATCGCCGAA
TTCACAAATGGCAGTATTCATCCACAATTTTAAAAGAAAAGGGGGGATTGGGGGGTACAGTGCAGGGGAA
AGAATAGTAGACATAATAGCAACAGACATACAAACTAAAGAATTACAAAAACAAATTACAAAAATTCAAA
ATTTTCGGGTTTATTACAGGGACAGCAGAGATCCAGTTTGGACTAGTCGTGAGGCTCCGGTGCCCGTCAG
TGGGCAGAGCGCACATCGCCCACAGTCCCCGAGAAGTTGGGGGGAGGGGTCGGCAATTGAACCGGTGCCT
AGAGAAGGTGGCGCGGGGTAAACTGGGAAAGTGATGTCGTGTACTGGCTCCGCCTTTTTCCCGAGGGTGG
GGGAGAACCGTATATAAGTGCAGTAGTCGCCGTGAACGTTCTTTTTCGCAACGGGTTTGCCGCCAGAACA
CAGGTAAGTGCCGTGTGTGGTTCCCGCGGGCCTGGCCTCTTTACGGGTTATGGCCCTTGCGTGCCTTGAA
TTACTTCCACCTGGCTGCAGTACGTGATTCTTGATCCCGAGCTTCGGGTTGGAAGTGGGTGGGAGAGTTC
GAGGCCTTGCGCTTAAGGAGCCCCTTCGCCTCGTGCTTGAGTTGAGGCCTGGCCTGGGCGCTGGGGCCGC
CGCGTGCGAATCTGGTGGCACCTTCGCGCCTGTCTCGCTGCTTTCGATAAGTCTCTAGCCATTTAAAATT
TTTGATGACCTGCTGCGACGCTTTTTTTCTGGCAAGATAGTCTTGTAAATGCGGGCCAAGATCTGCACAC
TGGTATTTCGGTTTTTGGGGCCGCGGGCGGCGACGGGGCCCGTGCGTCCCAGCGCACATGTTCGGCGAGG
CGGGGCCTGCGAGCGCGGCCACCGAGAATCGGACGGGGGTAGTCTCAAGCTGGCCGGCCTGCTCTGGTGC
CTGGCCTCGCGCCGCCGTGTATCGCCCCGCCCTGGGCGGCAAGGCTGGCCCGGTCGGCACCAGTTGCGTG
AGCGGAAAGATGGCCGCTTCCCGGCCCTGCTGCAGGGAGCTCAAAATGGAGGACGCGGCGCTCGGGAGAG
CGGGCGGGTGAGTCACCCACACAAAGGAAAAGGGCCTTTCCGTCCTCAGCCGTCGCTTCATGTGACTCCA
CGGAGTACCGGGCGCCGTCCAGGCACCTCGATTAGTTCTCGAGCTTTTGGAGTACGTCGTCTTTAGGTTG
GGGGGAGGGGTTTTATGCGATGGAGTTTCCCCACACTGAGTGGGTGGAGACTGAAGTTAGGCCAGCTTGG
CACTTGATGTAATTCTCCTTGGAATTTGCCCTTTTTGAGTTTGGATCTTGGTTCATTCTCAAGCCTCAGA
CAGTGGTTCAAAGTTTTTTTCTTCCATTTCAGGTGTCGTGAAGCGGCCCTGCAGATATCAACAAGTTTGT
ACAAAAAAGCAGGCACCATGCGACCCTCCGGGACGGCCGGGGCAGCGCTCCTGGCGCTGCTGGCTGCGCT
CTGCCCGGCGAGTCGGGCTCTGGAGGAAAAGAAAGTTTGCCAAGGCACGAGTAACAAGCTCACGCAGTTG
GGCACTTTTGAAGATCATTTTCTCAGCCTCCAGAGGATGTTCAATAACTGTGAGGTGGTCCTTGGGAATT
TGGAAATTACCTATGTGCAGAGGAATTATGATCTTTCCTTCTTAAAGACCATCCAGGAGGTGGCTGGTTA
TGTCCTCATTGCCCTCAACACAGTGGAGCGAATTCCTTTGGAAAACCTGCAGATCATCAGAGGAAATATG
TACTACGAAAATTCCTATGCCTTAGCAGTCTTATCTAACTATGATGCAAATAAAACCGGACTGAAGGAGC
TGCCCATGAGAAATTTACAGGAAATCCTGCATGGCGCCGTGCGGTTCAGCAACAACCCTGCCCTGTGCAA
CGTGGAGAGCATCCAGTGGCGGGACATAGTCAGCAGTGACTTTCTCAGCAACATGTCGATGGACTTCCAG
AACCACCTGGGCAGCTGCCAAAAGTGTGATCCAAGCTGTCCCAATGGGAGCTGCTGGGGTGCAGGAGAGG
AGAACTGCCAGAAACTGACCAAAATCATCTGTGCCCAGCAGTGCTCCGGGCGCTGCCGTGGCAAGTCCCC
CAGTGACTGCTGCCACAACCAGTGTGCTGCAGGCTGCACAGGCCCCCGGGAGAGCGACTGCCTGGTCTGC
CGCAAATTCCGAGACGAAGCCACGTGCAAGGACACCTGCCCCCCACTCATGCTCTACAACCCCACCACGT
ACCAGATGGATGTGAACCCCGAGGGCAAATACAGCTTTGGTGCCACCTGCGTGAAGAAGTGTCCCCGTAA
TTATGTGGTGACAGATCACGGCTCGTGCGTCCGAGCCTGTGGGGCCGACAGCTATGAGATGGAGGAAGAC
GGCGTCCGCAAGTGTAAGAAGTGCGAAGGGCCTTGCCGCAAAGTGTGTAACGGAATAGGTATTGGTGAAT
TTAAAGACTCACTCTCCATAAATGCTACGAATATTAAACACTTCAAAAACTGCACCTCCATCAGTGGCGA
TCTCCACATCCTGCCGGTGGCATTTAGGGGTGACTCCTTCACACATACTCCTCCTCTGGATCCACAGGAA
CTGGATATTCTGAAAACCGTAAAGGAAATCACAGGGTTTTTGCTGATTCAGGCTTGGCCTGAAAACAGGA
CGGACCTCCATGCCTTTGAGAACCTAGAAATCATACGCGGCAGGACCAAGCAACATGGTCAGTTTTCTCT
TGCAGTCGTCAGCCTGAACATAACATCCTTGGGATTACGCTCCCTCAAGGAGATAAGTGATGGAGATGTG
ATAATTTCAGGAAACAAAAATTTGTGCTATGCAAATACAATAAACTGGAAAAAACTGTTTGGGACCTCCG
GTCAGAAAACCAAAATTATAAGCAACAGAGGTGAAAACAGCTGCAAGGCCACAGGCCAGGTCTGCCATGC
CTTGTGCTCCCCCGAGGGCTGCTGGGGCCCGGAGCCCAGGGACTGCGTCTCTTGCCGGAATGTCAGCCGA
GGCAGGGAATGCGTGGACAAGTGCAACCTTCTGGAGGGTGAGCCAAGGGAGTTTGTGGAGAACTCTGAGT
GCATACAGTGCCACCCAGAGTGCCTGCCTCAGGCCATGAACATCACCTGCACAGGACGGGGACCAGACAA
CTGTATCCAGTGTGCCCACTACATTGACGGCCCCCACTGCGTCAAGACCTGCCCGGCAGGAGTCATGGGA
GAAAACAACACCCTGGTCTGGAAGTACGCAGACGCCGGCCATGTGTGCCACCTGTGCCATCCAAACTGCA
CCTACGGATGCACTGGGCCAGGTCTTGAAGGCTGTCCAACGAATGGGCCTAAGATCCCGTCCATCGCCAC
TGGGATGGTGGGGGCCCTCCTCTTGCTGCTGGTGGTGGCCCTGGGGATCGGCCTCTTCATGCGAAGGCGC
CACATCGTTCGGAAGCGCACGCTGCGGAGGCTGCTGCAGGAGAGGGAGCTTGTGGAGCCTCTTACACCCA
GTGGAGAAGCTCCCAACCAAGCTCTCTTGAGGATCTTGAAGGAAACTGAATTCAAAAAGATCAAAGTGCT
GGGCTCCGGTGCGTTCGGCACGGTGTATAAGGGACTCTGGATCCCAGAAGGTGAGAAAGTTAAAATTCCC
GTCGCTATCAAGGAATTAAGAGAAGCAACATCTCCGAAAGCCAACAAGGAAATCCTCGATGAAGCCTACG
TGATGGCCAGCGTGGACAACCCCCACGTGTGCCGCCTGCTGGGCATCTGCCTCACCTCCACCGTGCAGCT
CATCACGCAGCTCATGCCCTTCGGCTGCCTCCTGGACTATGTCCGGGAACACAAAGACAATATTGGCTCC
CAGTACCTGCTCAACTGGTGTGTGCAGATCGCAAAGGGCATGAACTACTTGGAGGACCGTCGCTTGGTGC
ACCGCGACCTGGCAGCCAGGAACGTACTGGTGAAAACACCGCAGCATGTCAAGATCACAGATTTTGGGCG
GGCCAAACTGCTGGGTGCGGAAGAGAAAGAATACCATGCAGAAGGAGGCAAAGTGCCTATCAAGTGGATG
GCATTGGAATCAATTTTACACAGAATCTATACCCACCAGAGTGATGTCTGGAGCTACGGGGTGACCGTTT
GGGAGTTGATGACCTTTGGATCCAAGCCATATGACGGAATCCCTGCCAGCGAGATCTCCTCCATCCTGGA
GAAAGGAGAACGCCTCCCTCAGCCACCCATATGTACCATCGATGTCTACATGATCATGGTCAAGTGCTGG
ATGATAGACGCAGATAGTCGCCCAAAGTTCCGTGAGTTGATCATCGAATTCTCCAAAATGGCCCGAGACC
CCCAGCGCTACCTTGTCATTCAGGGGGATGAAAGAATGCATTTGCCAAGTCCTACAGACTCCAACTTCTA
CCGTGCCCTGATGGATGAAGAAGACATGGACGACGTGGTGGATGCCGACGAGTACCTCATCCCACAGCAG
GGCTTCTTCAGCAGCCCCTCCACGTCACGGACTCCCCTCCTGAGCTCTCTGAGTGCAACCAGCAACAATT
CCACCGTGGCTTGCATTGATAGAAATGGGCTGCAAAGCTGTCCCATCAAGGAAGACAGCTTCTTGCAGCG
ATACAGCTCAGACCCCACAGGCGCCTTGACTGAGGACAGCATAGACGACACCTTCCTCCCAGTGCCTGAA
TACATAAACCAGTCCGTTCCCAAAAGGCCCGCTGGCTCTGTGCAGAATCCTGTCTATCACAATCAGCCTC
TGAACCCCGCGCCCAGCAGAGACCCACACTACCAGGACCCCCACAGCACTGCAGTGGGCAACCCCGAGTA
TCTCAACACTGTCCAGCCCACCTGTGTCAACAGCACATTCGACAGCCCTGCCCACTGGGCCCAGAAAGGC
AGCCACCAAATTAGCCTGGACAACCCTGACTACCAGCAGGACTTCTTTCCCAAGGAAGCCAAGCCAAATG
GCATCTTTAAGGGCTCCACAGCTGAAAATGCAGAATACCTAAGGGTCGCGCCACAAAGCAGTGAATTTAT
TGGAGCATAGAACCCAGCTTTCTTGTACAAAGTGGTTGATATCCAGCACAGTGGCGGCCGCTCGAGTCTA
GAGGGCCCGCGGTTCGAAGGTAAGCCTATCCCTAACCCTCTCCTCGGTCTCGATTCTACGCGTACCGGTT
AGTAATGAGATCCCTCCCCCCCCCCTAACGTTACTGGCCGAAGCCGCTTGGAATAAGGCCGGTGTGCGTT
TGTCTATATGTTATTTTCCACCATATTGCCGTCTTTTGGCAATGTGAGGGCCCGGAAACCTGGCCCTGTC
TTCTTGACGAGCATTCCTAGGGGTCTTTCCCCTCTCGCCAAAGGAATGCAAGGTCTGTTGAATGTCGTGA
AGGAAGCAGTTCCTCTGGAAGCTTCTTGAAGACAAACAACGTCTGTAGCGACCCTTTGCAGGCAGCGGAA
CCCCCCACCTGGCGACAGGTGCCTCTGCGGCCAAAAGCCACGTGTATAAGATACACCTGCAAAGGCGGCA
CAACCCCAGTGCCACGTTGTGAGTTGGATAGTTGTGGAAAGAGTCAAATGGCTCTCCTCAAGCGTATTCA
ACAAGGGGCTGAAGGATGCCCAGAAGGTACCCCATTGTATGGGATCTGATCTGGGGCCTCGGTGCACATG
CTTTACATGTGTTTAGTCGAGGTTAAAAAAACGTCTAGGCCCCCCGAACCACGGGGACGTGGTTTTCCTT
TGAAAAACACGATGATAATATGGCCACACATATGGTGAGCAAGGGCGAGGAGCTGTTCACCGGGGTGGTG
CCCATCCTGGTCGAGCTGGACGGCGACGTAAACGGCCACAAGTTCAGCGTGTCCGGCGAGGGCGAGGGCG
ATGCCACCTACGGCAAGCTGACCCTGAAGTTCATCTGCACCACCGGCAAGCTGCCCGTGCCCTGGCCCAC
CCTCGTGACCACCCTGACCTACGGCGTGCAGTGCTTCAGCCGCTACCCCGACCACATGAAGCAGCACGAC
TTCTTCAAGTCCGCCATGCCCGAAGGCTACGTCCAGGAGCGCACCATCTTCTTCAAGGACGACGGCAACT
ACAAGACCCGCGCCGAGGTGAAGTTCGAGGGCGACACCCTGGTGAACCGCATCGAGCTGAAGGGCATCGA
CTTCAAGGAGGACGGCAACATCCTGGGGCACAAGCTGGAGTACAACTACAACAGCCACAACGTCTATATC
ATGGCCGACAAGCAGAAGAACGGCATCAAGGTGAACTTCAAGATCCGCCACAACATCGAGGACGGCAGCG
TGCAGCTCGCCGACCACTACCAGCAGAACACCCCCATCGGCGACGGCCCCGTGCTGCTGCCCGACAACCA
CTACCTGAGCACCCAGTCCGCCCTGAGCAAAGACCCCAACGAGAAGCGCGATCACATGGTCCTGCTGGAG
TTCGTGACCGCCGCCGGGATCACTCTCGGCATGGACGAGCTGTACAAGTAAATCGATAGATCCTAATCAA
CCTCTGGATTACAAAATTTGTGAAAGATTGACTGGTATTCTTAACTATGTTGCTCCTTTTACGCTATGTG
GATACGCTGCTTTAATGCCTTTGTATCATGCTATTGCTTCCCGTATGGCTTTCATTTTCTCCTCCTTGTA
TAAATCCTGGTTGCTGTCTCTTTATGAGGAGTTGTGGCCCGTTGTCAGGCAACGTGGCGTGGTGTGCACT
GTGTTTGCTGACGCAACCCCCACTGGTTGGGGCATTGCCACCACCTGTCAGCTCCTTTCCGGGACTTTCG
CTTTCCCCCTCCCTATTGCCACGGCGGAACTCATCGCCGCCTGCCTTGCCCGCTGCTGGACAGGGGCTCG
GCTGTTGGGCACTGACAATTCCGTGGTGTTGTCGGGGAAATCATCGTCCTTTCCTTGGCTGCTCGCCTGT
GTTGCCACCTGGATTCTGCGCGGGACGTCCTTCTGCTACGTCCCTTCGGCCCTCAATCCAGCGGACCTTC
CTTCCCGCGGCCTGCTGCCGGCTCTGCGGCCTCTTCCGCGTCTTCGCCTTCGCCCTCAGACGAGTCGGAT
CTCCCTTTGGGCCGCCTCCCCGCCTGAGATCCTTTAAGACCAATGACTTACAAGGCAGCTGTAGATCTTA
GCCACTTTTTAAAAGAAAAGGGGGGACTGGAAGGGCTAATTCACTCCCAACGAAGACAAGATCTGCTTTT
TGCTTGTACTGGGTCTCTCTGGTTAGACCAGATCTGAGCCTGGGAGCTCTCTGGCTAACTAGGGAACCCA
CTGCTTAAGCCTCAATAAAGCTTGCCTTGAGTGCTTCAAGTAGTGTGTGCCCGTCTGTTGTGTGACTCTG
GTAACTAGAGATCCCTCAGACCCTTTTAGTCAGTGTGGAAAATCTCTAGCAGTAGTAGTTCATGTCATCT
TATTATTCAGTATTTATAACTTGCAAAGAAATGAATATCAGAGAGTGAGAGGCCCGGGTTAATTAAGGAA
AGGGCTAGATCATTCTTGAAGACGAAAGGGCCTCGTGATACGCCTATTTTTATAGGTTAATGTCATGATA
ATAATGGTTTCTTAGACGTCAGGTGGCACTTTTCGGGGAAATGTGCGCGGAACCCCTATTTGTTTATTTT
TCTAAATACATTCAAATATGTATCCGCTCATGAGACAATAACCCTGATAAATGCTTCAATAATATTGAAA
AAGGAAGAGTATGAGTATTCAACATTTCCGTGTCGCCCTTATTCCCTTTTTTGCGGCATTTTGCCTTCCT
GTTTTTGCTCACCCAGAAACGCTGGTGAAAGTAAAAGATGCTGAAGATCAGTTGGGTGCACGAGTGGGTT
ACATCGAACTGGATCTCAACAGCGGTAAGATCCTTGAGAGTTTTCGCCCCGAAGAACGTTTTCCAATGAT
GAGCACTTTTAAAGTTCTGCTATGTGGCGCGGTATTATCCCGTGTTGACGCCGGGCAAGAGCAACTCGGT
CGCCGCATACACTATTCTCAGAATGACTTGGTTGAGTACTCACCAGTCACAGAAAAGCATCTTACGGATG
GCATGACAGTAAGAGAATTATGCAGTGCTGCCATAACCATGAGTGATAACACTGCGGCCAACTTACTTCT
GACAACGATCGGAGGACCGAAGGAGCTAACCGCTTTTTTGCACAACATGGGGGATCATGTAACTCGCCTT
GATCGTTGGGAACCGGAGCTGAATGAAGCCATACCAAACGACGAGCGTGACACCACGATGCCTGTAGCAA
TGGCAACAACGTTGCGCAAACTATTAACTGGCGAACTACTTACTCTAGCTTCCCGGCAACAATTAATAGA
CTGGATGGAGGCGGATAAAGTTGCAGGACCACTTCTGCGCTCGGCCCTTCCGGCTGGCTGGTTTATTGCT
GATAAATCTGGAGCCGGTGAGCGTGGGTCTCGCGGTATCATTGCAGCACTGGGGCCAGATGGTAAGCCCT
CCCGTATCGTAGTTATCTACACGACGGGGAGTCAGGCAACTATGGATGAACGAAATAGACAGATCGCTGA
GATAGGTGCCTCACTGATTAAGCATTGGTAACTGTCAGACCAAGTTTACTCATATATACTTTAGATTGAT
TTAAAACTTCATTTTTAATTTAAAAGGATCTAGGTGAAGATCCTTTTTGATAATCTCATGACCAAAATCC
CTTAACGTGAGTTTTCGTTCCACTGAGCGTCAGACCCCGTAGAAAAGATCAAAGGATCTTCTTGAGATCC
TTTTTTTCTGCGCGTAATCTGCTGCTTGCAAACAAAAAAACCACCGCTACCAGCGGTGGTTTGTTTGCCG
GATCAAGAGCTACCAACTCTTTTTCCGAAGGTAACTGGCTTCAGCAGAGCGCAGATACCAAATACTGTTC
TTCTAGTGTAGCCGTAGTTAGGCCACCACTTCAAGAACTCTGTAGCACCGCCTACATACCTCGCTCTGCT
AATCCTGTTACCAGTGGCTGCTGCCAGTGGCGATAAGTCGTGTCTTACCGGGTTGGACTCAAGACGATAG
TTACCGGATAAGGCGCAGCGGTCGGGCTGAACGGGGGGTTCGTGCACACAGCCCAGCTTGGAGCGAACGA
CCTACACCGAACTGAGATACCTACAGCGTGAGCTATGAGAAAGCGCCACGCTTCCCGAAGGGAGAAAGGC
GGACAGGTATCCGGTAAGCGGCAGGGTCGGAACAGGAGAGCGCACGAGGGAGCTTCCAGGGGGAAACGCC
TGGTATCTTTATAGTCCTGTCGGGTTTCGCCACCTCTGACTTGAGCGTCGATTTTTGTGATGCTCGTCAG
GGGGGCGGAGCCTATGGAAAAACGCCAGCAACGCGGCCTTTTTACGGTTCCTGGCCTTTTGCTGGCCTTT
TGCTCACATGTTCTTTCCTGCGTTATCCCCTGATTCTGTGGATAACCGTATTACCGCCTTTGAGTGAGCT
GATACCGCTCGCCGCAGCCGAACGACCGAGCGCAGCGAGTCAGTGAGCGAGGAAGCGGAAGAGCGCCCAA
TACGCAAACCGCCTCTCCCCGCGCGTTGGCCGATTCATTAATGCAGCAAGCTCATGGCTGACTAATTTTT
TTTATTTATGCAGAGGCCGAGGCCGCCTCGGCCTCTGAGCTATTCCAGAAGTAGTGAGGAGGCTTTTTTG
GAGGCCTAGGCTTTTGCAAAAAGCTCCCCGTGGCACGACAGGTTTCCCGACTGGAAAGCGGGCAGTGAGC
GCAACGCAATTAATGTGAGTTAGCTCACTCATTAGGCACCCCAGGCTTTACACTTTATGCTTCCGGCTCG
TATGTTGTGTGGAATTGTGAGCGGATAACAATTTCACACAGGAAACAGCTATGACATGATTACGAATTTC
ACAAATAAAGCATTTTTTTCACTGCATTCTAGTTGTGGTTTGTCCAAACTCATCAATGTATCTTATCATG
TCTGGATCAACTGGATAACTCAAGCTAACCAAAATCATCCCAAACTTCCCACCCCATACCCTATTACCAC
TGCCAATTACCTGTGGTTTCATTTACTCTAAACCTGTGATTCCTCTGAATTATTTTCATTTTAAAGAAAT
TGTATTTGTTAAATATGTACTACAAACTTAGTAGT
Features (pLannotate 1.2.2; 27 found; start..end, strand, type, name):
    377..634     +  LTR            5' LTR (truncated): truncated 5' long terminal repeat (LTR) from HIV-1
    681..806     +  misc_feature   HIV-1 Ψ: packaging signal of human immunodeficiency virus type 1
    790..1128    +  CDS            HIV-1 gag (fragment): gag protein from human immunodeficiency virus 1; gag
   1303..1536    +  misc_feature   RRE: The Rev response element (RRE) of HIV-1 allows for Rev-dependent mRNA export from the nucleus to the cytoplasm.
   1913..2013    +  CDS            Rev (fragment): human immunodeficiency virus 1 (HIV-1) Rev protein; rev; enhances nuclear export of unspliced and incompletely spliced viral mRNAs
   2058..2175    +  misc_feature   cPPT/CTS: central polypurine tract and central termination sequence of HIV-1
   2223..3401    +  promoter       EF-1α promoter: strong constitutive promoter for human elongation factor EF-1α
   3422..3442    +  protein_bind   attB1: mutant version of attB; core recombination site for the Gateway® BP reaction BP Clonase™
   3448..7078    +  CDS            EGFR (fragment): precursor of human epidermal growth factor receptor
   7082..7106    -  protein_bind   attB2: mutant version of attB; recombination site for the Gateway® BP reaction BP Clonase™
   7159..7200    +  CDS            V5 tag: epitope tag from simian virus 5
   7326..7788    +  misc_feature   IRES: internal ribosome entry site (IRES) of the encephalomyocarditis virus (EMCV)
   7802..8521    +  CDS            EGFP: the original enhanced GFP (Yang et al., 1996) mammalian codon-optimized
   8535..9123    +  misc_feature   WPRE: woodchuck hepatitis virus posttranscriptional regulatory element
   9131..9196    +  CDS            nef (fragment): NEF_HV1Z2 - Experimental evidence at protein level: Swiss-Prot protein existence level 1. Extracellular Nef protein targets CD4(+) T-lymphocytes for apoptosis by interacting with CXCR4 surface receptors. From Human immunodeficiency virus type 1 group M subtype D (isolate Z2/CDC-Z34) (HIV-1).
   9198..9431    +  LTR            3' LTR (ΔU3): self-inactivating 3' long terminal repeat (LTR) from HIV-1
   9636..9740    +  promoter       AmpR promoter: bla
   9741..10601   +  CDS            AmpR: β-lactamase; bla; confers resistance to ampicillin, carbenicillin, and related antibiotics
  10772..11360   +  rep_origin     ori: high-copy-number ColE1/pMB1/pBR322/pUC origin of replication
  11543..11597   +  CDS            lacI (fragment): lac repressor; lacI; The lac repressor binds to the lac operator to inhibit transcription in E. coli. This inhibition can be relieved by adding lactose or isopropyl-β-D-thiogalactopyranoside (IPTG).
  11603..11696   +  rep_origin     SV40 ori (fragment): SV40 origin of replication
  11721..11758   +  CDS            lacI (fragment): lac repressor; lacI; The lac repressor binds to the lac operator to inhibit transcription in E. coli. This inhibition can be relieved by adding lactose or isopropyl-β-D-thiogalactopyranoside (IPTG).
  11771..11792   +  protein_bind   CAP binding site: CAP binding activates transcription in the presence of cAMP. E. coli catabolite activator protein
  11807..11837   +  promoter       lac promoter: promoter for the E. coli lac operon
  11841..11863   +  protein_bind   lac operator (fragment): The lac repressor binds to the lac operator to inhibit transcription in E. coli. This inhibition can be relieved by adding lactose or isopropyl-β-D-thiogalactopyranoside (IPTG). lac repressor encoded by lacI
  11895..11978   +  polyA_signal   SV40 poly(A) signal (fragment): SV40 polyadenylation signal
  12145..329     +  CDS            nef (fragment) (across the origin): NEF_HV1BR - Experimental evidence at protein level: Swiss-Prot protein existence level 1. Extracellular Nef protein targets CD4(+) T-lymphocytes for apoptosis by interacting with CXCR4 surface receptors (PubMed:14990729). From Human immunodeficiency virus type 1 group M subtype B (isolate BRU/LAI) (HIV-1).
