[The description below was written by a language model from this plasmid's Addgene catalogue record and pLannotate feature annotations shown in this document.]
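Description:
pHAGE-EGFR-L858R is an HIV-1-based lentiviral expression plasmid of about 12.1 kb built on the pHAGE backbone and carrying the human epidermal growth factor receptor with the L858R substitution. In bacteria it is maintained through a high-copy ColE1/pUC-type origin and selected with ampicillin via the β-lactamase gene. The backbone also contains small remnants of lac regulatory sequence, an SV40 origin fragment and an SV40 poly(A) fragment.

The transfer cassette is flanked by a truncated 5' LTR and a ΔU3 self-inactivating 3' LTR. It also includes the Ψ packaging signal with a partial gag sequence, the Rev response element for Rev-dependent nuclear export of the genomic RNA, and the cPPT/CTS element that aids nuclear import during transduction. Short nef and rev fragments are residual viral sequence rather than functional genes. Within the cassette, the constitutive human EF-1α promoter drives the EGFR open reading frame, which was inserted by Gateway recombination and therefore sits between attB1 and attB2 sites. A V5 epitope tag lies just downstream of attB2, but the record does not say whether it is read in frame with EGFR or cut off by a stop codon. An EMCV IRES then directs translation of EGFP from the same transcript, so transduced cells can be identified or sorted by fluorescence, and a WPRE enhances transcript expression. No mammalian drug-selection marker is annotated.

The stated purpose is lentiviral expression of EGFR L858R. The construct comes from a study on the systematic functional annotation of somatic mutations found in cancer, where mutant alleles were stably expressed in cells to assess their effects.
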