Addgene plasmid #116276: pHAGE-EGFR-L858R
Purpose: Lentiviral expression of EGFR L858R
Depositing lab: Gordon Mills & Kenneth Scott. Depositing organization: Baylor College of Medicine. Publication: Systematic Functional Annotation of Somatic Mutations in Cancer. Ng PK, Li J, Jeong KJ, Shao S, Chen H, Tsang YH, Sengupta S, Wang Z, Bhavana VH, Tran R, Soewito S, Minussi DC, Moreno D, Kong K, Dogruluk T, Lu H, Gao J, Tokheim C, Zhou DC, Johnson AM, Zeng J, Ip CKM, Ju Z, Wester M, Yu S, Li Y, Vellano CP, Schultz N, Karchin R, Ding L, Lu Y, Cheung LWT, Chen K, Shaw KR, Meric-Bernstam F, Scott KL, Yi S, Sahni N, Liang H, Mills GB. Cancer Cell. 2018 Mar 12;33(3):450-462.e10. doi: 10.1016/j.ccell.2018.01.021. PubMed 29533785.
Backbone
  Vector backbone: pHAGE
  Vector type: Lentiviral
Growth in bacteria
  Bacterial resistance: Ampicillin, 100 μg/mL
  Growth temperature: 37°C
  Growth strain: Stbl3
  Copy number: High Copy
Gene/Insert
  Gene/Insert name: EGFR
  Species: H. sapiens (human)
  Mutation: L858R
  Entrez Gene: EGFR (a.k.a. ERBB, ERBB1, ERRP, HER1, NISBD2, NNCIS, PIG61, mENA)
  Cloning method: Gateway Cloning
Terms and licenses: Academic/Nonprofit Terms; Industry Terms: Not Available to Industry
How to cite: pHAGE-EGFR-L858R was a gift from Gordon Mills & Kenneth Scott (Addgene plasmid # 116276 ; http://n2t.net/addgene:116276 ; RRID:Addgene_116276)
