>Addgene plasmid #116276 | pHAGE-EGFR-L858R | depositor partial sequence | sequence record 219150 | insert
ATGCGACCCTCCGGGACGGCCGGGGCAGCGCTCCTGGCGCTGCTGGCTGCGCTCTGCCCGGCGAGTCGGG
CTCTGGAGGAAAAGAAAGTTTGCCAAGGCACGAGTAACAAGCTCACGCAGTTGGGCACTTTTGAAGATCA
TTTTCTCAGCCTCCAGAGGATGTTCAATAACTGTGAGGTGGTCCTTGGGAATTTGGAAATTACCTATGTG
CAGAGGAATTATGATCTTTCCTTCTTAAAGACCATCCAGGAGGTGGCTGGTTATGTCCTCATTGCCCTCA
ACACAGTGGAGCGAATTCCTTTGGAAAACCTGCAGATCATCAGAGGAAATATGTACTACGAAAATTCCTA
TGCCTTAGCAGTCTTATCTAACTATGATGCAAATAAAACCGGACTGAAGGAGCTGCCCATGAGAAATTTA
CAGGAAATCCTGCATGGCGCCGTGCGGTTCAGCAACAACCCTGCCCTGTGCAACGTGGAGAGCATCCAGT
GGCGGGACATAGTCAGCAGTGACTTTCTCAGCAACATGTCGATGGACTTCCAGAACCACCTGGGCAGCTG
CCAAAAGTGTGATCCAAGCTGTCCCAATGGGAGCTGCTGGGGTGCAGGAGAGGAGAACTGCCAGAAACTG
ACCAAAATCATCTGTGCCCAGCAGTGCTCCGGGCGCTGCCGTGGCAAGTCCCCCAGTGACTGCTGCCACA
ACCAGTGTGCTGCAGGCTGCACAGGCCCCCGGGAGAGCGACTGCCTGGTCTGCCGCAAATTCCGAGACGA
AGCCACGTGCAAGGACACCTGCCCCCCACTCATGCTCTACAACCCCACCACGTACCAGATGGATGTGAAC
CCCGAGGGCAAATACAGCTTTGGTGCCACCTGCGTGAAGAAGTGTCCCCGTAATTATGTGGTGACAGATC
ACGGCTCGTGCGTCCGAGCCTGTGGGGCCGACAGCTATGAGATGGAGGAAGACGGCGTCCGCAAGTGTAA
GAAGTGCGAAGGGCCTTGCCGCAAAGTGTGTAACGGAATAGGTATTGGTGAATTTAAAGACTCACTCTCC
ATAAATGCTACGAATATTAAACACTTCAAAAACTGCACCTCCATCAGTGGCGATCTCCACATCCTGCCGG
TGGCATTTAGGGGTGACTCCTTCACACATACTCCTCCTCTGGATCCACAGGAACTGGATATTCTGAAAAC
CGTAAAGGAAATCACAGGGTTTTTGCTGATTCAGGCTTGGCCTGAAAACAGGACGGACCTCCATGCCTTT
GAGAACCTAGAAATCATACGCGGCAGGACCAAGCAACATGGTCAGTTTTCTCTTGCAGTCGTCAGCCTGA
ACATAACATCCTTGGGATTACGCTCCCTCAAGGAGATAAGTGATGGAGATGTGATAATTTCAGGAAACAA
AAATTTGTGCTATGCAAATACAATAAACTGGAAAAAACTGTTTGGGACCTCCGGTCAGAAAACCAAAATT
ATAAGCAACAGAGGTGAAAACAGCTGCAAGGCCACAGGCCAGGTCTGCCATGCCTTGTGCTCCCCCGAGG
GCTGCTGGGGCCCGGAGCCCAGGGACTGCGTCTCTTGCCGGAATGTCAGCCGAGGCAGGGAATGCGTGGA
CAAGTGCAACCTTCTGGAGGGTGAGCCAAGGGAGTTTGTGGAGAACTCTGAGTGCATACAGTGCCACCCA
GAGTGCCTGCCTCAGGCCATGAACATCACCTGCACAGGACGGGGACCAGACAACTGTATCCAGTGTGCCC
ACTACATTGACGGCCCCCACTGCGTCAAGACCTGCCCGGCAGGAGTCATGGGAGAAAACAACACCCTGGT
CTGGAAGTACGCAGACGCCGGCCATGTGTGCCACCTGTGCCATCCAAACTGCACCTACGGATGCACTGGG
CCAGGTCTTGAAGGCTGTCCAACGAATGGGCCTAAGATCCCGTCCATCGCCACTGGGATGGTGGGGGCCC
TCCTCTTGCTGCTGGTGGTGGCCCTGGGGATCGGCCTCTTCATGCGAAGGCGCCACATCGTTCGGAAGCG
CACGCTGCGGAGGCTGCTGCAGGAGAGGGAGCTTGTGGAGCCTCTTACACCCAGTGGAGAAGCTCCCAAC
CAAGCTCTCTTGAGGATCTTGAAGGAAACTGAATTCAAAAAGATCAAAGTGCTGGGCTCCGGTGCGTTCG
GCACGGTGTATAAGGGACTCTGGATCCCAGAAGGTGAGAAAGTTAAAATTCCCGTCGCTATCAAGGAATT
AAGAGAAGCAACATCTCCGAAAGCCAACAAGGAAATCCTCGATGAAGCCTACGTGATGGCCAGCGTGGAC
AACCCCCACGTGTGCCGCCTGCTGGGCATCTGCCTCACCTCCACCGTGCAGCTCATCACGCAGCTCATGC
CCTTCGGCTGCCTCCTGGACTATGTCCGGGAACACAAAGACAATATTGGCTCCCAGTACCTGCTCAACTG
GTGTGTGCAGATCGCAAAGGGCATGAACTACTTGGAGGACCGTCGCTTGGTGCACCGCGACCTGGCAGCC
AGGAACGTACTGGTGAAAACACCGCAGCATGTCAAGATCACAGATTTTGGGCGGGCCAAACTGCTGGGTG
CGGAAGAGAAAGAATACCATGCAGAAGGAGGCAAAGTGCCTATCAAGTGGATGGCATTGGAATCAATTTT
ACACAGAATCTATACCCACCAGAGTGATGTCTGGAGCTACGGGGTGACCGTTTGGGAGTTGATGACCTTT
GGATCCAAGCCATATGACGGAATCCCTGCCAGCGAGATCTCCTCCATCCTGGAGAAAGGAGAACGCCTCC
CTCAGCCACCCATATGTACCATCGATGTCTACATGATCATGGTCAAGTGCTGGATGATAGACGCAGATAG
TCGCCCAAAGTTCCGTGAGTTGATCATCGAATTCTCCAAAATGGCCCGAGACCCCCAGCGCTACCTTGTC
ATTCAGGGGGATGAAAGAATGCATTTGCCAAGTCCTACAGACTCCAACTTCTACCGTGCCCTGATGGATG
AAGAAGACATGGACGACGTGGTGGATGCCGACGAGTACCTCATCCCACAGCAGGGCTTCTTCAGCAGCCC
CTCCACGTCACGGACTCCCCTCCTGAGCTCTCTGAGTGCAACCAGCAACAATTCCACCGTGGCTTGCATT
GATAGAAATGGGCTGCAAAGCTGTCCCATCAAGGAAGACAGCTTCTTGCAGCGATACAGCTCAGACCCCA
CAGGCGCCTTGACTGAGGACAGCATAGACGACACCTTCCTCCCAGTGCCTGAATACATAAACCAGTCCGT
TCCCAAAAGGCCCGCTGGCTCTGTGCAGAATCCTGTCTATCACAATCAGCCTCTGAACCCCGCGCCCAGC
AGAGACCCACACTACCAGGACCCCCACAGCACTGCAGTGGGCAACCCCGAGTATCTCAACACTGTCCAGC
CCACCTGTGTCAACAGCACATTCGACAGCCCTGCCCACTGGGCCCAGAAAGGCAGCCACCAAATTAGCCT
GGACAACCCTGACTACCAGCAGGACTTCTTTCCCAAGGAAGCCAAGCCAAATGGCATCTTTAAGGGCTCC
ACAGCTGAAAATGCAGAATACCTAAGGGTCGCGCCACAAAGCAGTGAATTTATTGGAGCATGA
